>Addgene plasmid #84236 | Osa-pCAMBIA-1301-STTM5338 | addgene full sequence | sequence record 174346 | Addgene NGS Result
TGAGACTTTTCAACAAAGGGTAATTTCGGGAAACCTCCTCGGATTCCATTGCCCAGCTATCTGTCACCTC
ATCGAAAGGACAGTAGAAAAGGAAGGTGGCTCCTACAAATGCCATCATTGCGATAAAGGAAAGGCTATCA
TTCAAGATGCCTCTGCCGACAGTGGTCCCAAAGATGGACCCCCACCCACGAGGAGCATCGTGGAAAAAGA
AGACGTTCCAACCACGTCTTCAAAGCAAGTGGATTGATGTGACATCTCCACTGACATAAGGGATGACGCA
CAACCCCACTATCCTTCGCAAGACCCTTCCTCTATATAAGGAAGTTCATTTCATTTGGAGAGGACAGCCC
AAGCTTATACAACCAACCTATGAAGCTTCAGTTGTTGTTGTTATGGTCTAATTTAAATATGGTCTAAAGA
AGAAGAATATACAACCAACCTATGAAGCTTCAGAATTCGGTACGCTGAAATCACCAGTCTCTCTCTACAA
ATCTATCTCTCTCTATTTTCTCCATAAATAATGTGTGAGTAGTTTCCCGATAAGGGAAATTAGGGTTCTT
ATAGGGTTTCGCTCATGTGTTGAGCATATAAGAAACCCTTAGTATGTATTTGTATTTGTAAAATACTTCT
ATCAATAAAATTTCTAATTCCTAAAACCAAAATCCAGTACTAAAATCCAGATCTCCTAAAGTCCCTATAG
ATCTTTGTCGTGAATATAAACCAGACACGAGACGACTAGACCTGGAGCCCAGACGCCGTTCGAAGCTAGA
AGTACCGCTTAGGCAGGAGGCCGTTAGGGAAAAGATGCTAAGGCAGGGTTGGTTACGTTGACTCCCCCGT
AGGTTTGGTTTAAATATGATGAAGTGGACGGAAGGAAGGAGGAAGACAAGGAAGGATAAGGTTGCAGGCC
CTGTGCAAGGTAAGAAGATGGAAATTTGATAGAGGTACGCTACTATACTTATACTATACGCTAAGGGAAT
GATTGTATTTATACCCTATACCCCCTAATAACCCCTTATCAATTTAAGAAATAATCCGCRTAAGCCCCCG
CTTAAAAATTGGTATCAGAGCCATGAATAGGTCTATGACCAAAACTCAAGAGGATAAAACCTCACCAAAA
TACGAAAGAGTCCTTAACTCTAAAGATAAAAGATCTTTCAAGATCAAAACTAGTTCCCTCACACCGGTGA
CGGGGATCGCATGCGACCTCTAGACCATCACATTGGAGCTTCAGCTGCTCGAGTTCTATAGTGTCACCTA
AATCGTATGTGTATGATACATAAGGTTATGTATTAATTGTAGCCGCGTTCTTACGTCGACGTACCAATTA
CGCCCCGCCCTGTCACTCATCGCAGTACTGTTGTAATTCATTAAGCATTCTGCCGACATGGAAGCCATCA
CAAACGGCATGATGAACCTGAATCGCCAGCGGCATCAGCACCTTGTCGCCTTGCGTATAATATTTGCCCA
TGGTGAAAACGGGGGCGAAGAAGTTGTCCATATTGGCCACGTTTAAATCAAAACTGGTGAAACTCACCCA
GGGATTGGCTGAGACGAAAAACATATTCTCAATAAACCCTTTAGGGAAATAGGCCAGGTTTTCACCGTAA
CACGCCACATCTTGCGAATATATGTGTAGAAACTGCCGGAAATCGTCGTAGTATTCACTCCAGAGCGATG
AAAACGTTTCAGTTTGCTCATGGAAAACGGTGTAACAAGGGTGAACACTATCCCATATTACCAGCTCACC
GTCTTTCATTGCCATACGGAACTCCGGATGAGCATTCATCAGGCGGGCAAGAATGTGAATAAAGGCCGGA
TAAAACTTGTGCTTATTTTTCTTTACGGTCTTTAAAAAGGCCGTAATATCCAGCTGAACGGTCTGGTTAT
AGGTACATTGAGCAACTGACTGAAATGCCTCAAAATGTTCTTTACGATGCCATTGGGATATATCAACGGT
GGTATATCCAGTGATTTCTTTCTCCATTTTAGCTTCCTTAGCTCCTGAAAATCTCGATAACTCATTAAAG
CTTATCGATGATAAGCTGTCAAACATGAGAATTTAGCCCGCCTAATGAGCGGGCTTTTTGTTGTGATCCG
CGTTGCTGGCGTTTTTCCATAGGCTCCGCCCCCCTGACGAGCATCACAAAAATCGACGCTCAAGTCAGAG
GTGGCGAAACCCGACAGGACTATAAAGATACCAGGCGTTTCCCCCCTGGAAGCTCCCTCGTGCGCTCTCC
TGTTCCGACCCTGCCGCTTACCGGATACCTGTCCGCCTTTCTTAATTAACTGCAGGCATGCAAGCTTGGC
ACTGGCCGTCGTTTTACAACGTCGTGACTGGGAAAACCCTGGCGTTACCCAACTTAATCGCCTTGCAGCA
CATCCCCCTTTCGCCAGCTGGCGTAATAGCGAAGAGGCCCGCACCGATCGCCCTTCCCAACAGTTGCGCA
GCCTGAATGGCGAATGCTAGAGCAGCTTGAGCTTGGATCAGATTGTCGTTTCCCGCCTTCAGTTTAGCTT
CATGGAGTCAAAGATTCAAATAGAGGACCTAACAGAACTCGCCGTAAAGACTGGCGAACAGTTCATACAG
AGTCTCTTACGACTCAATGACAAGAAGAAAATCTTCGTCAACATGGTGGAGCACGACACACTTGTCTACT
CCAAAAATATCAAAGATACAGTCTCAGAAGACCAAAGGGCAATTGAGACTTTTCAACAAAGGGTAATATC
CGGAAACCTCCTCGGATTCCATTGCCCAGCTATCTGTCACTTTATTGTGAAGATAGTGGAAAAGGAAGGT
GGCTCCTACAAATGCCATCATTGCGATAAAGGAAAGGCCATCGTTGAAGATGCCTCTGCCGACAGTGGTC
CCAAAGATGGACCCCCACCCACGAGGAGCATCGTGGAAAAAGAAGACGTTCCAACCACGTCTTCAAAGCA
AGTGGATTGATGTGATATCTCCACTGACGTAAGGGATGACGCACAATCCCACTATCCTTCGCAAGACCCT
TCCTCTATATAAGGAAGTTCATTTCATTTGGAGAGAACACGGGGGACTCTTGACCATGGTAGATCTGAGG
GTAAATTTCTAGTTTTTCTCCTTCATTTTCTTGGTTAGGACCCTTTTCTCTTTTTATTTTTTTGAGCTTT
GATCTTTCTTTAAACTGATCTATTTTTTAATTGATTGGTTATGGTGTAAATATTACATAGCTTTAACTGA
TAATCTGATTACTTTATTTCGTGTGTCTATGATGATGATGATAGTTACAGAACCGACGACTCGTCCGTCC
TGTAGAAACCCCAACCCGTGAAATCAAAAAACTCGACGGCCTGTGGGCATTCAGTCTGGATCGCGAAAAC
TGTGGAATTGATCAGCGTTGGTGGGAAAGCGCGTTACAAGAAAGCCGGGCAATTGCTGTGCCAGGCAGTT
TTAACGATCAGTTCGCCGATGCAGATATTCGTAATTATGCGGGCAACGTCTGGTATCAGCGCGAAGTCTT
TATACCGAAAGGTTGGGCAGGCCAGCGTATCGTGCTGCGTTTCGATGCGGTCACTCATTACGGCAAAGTG
TGGGTCAATAATCAGGAAGTGATGGAGCATCAGGGCGGCTATACGCCATTTGAAGCCGATGTCACGCCGT
ATGTTATTGCCGGGAAAAGTGTACGTATCACCGTTTGTGTGAACAACGAACTGAACTGGCAGACTATCCC
GCCGGGAATGGTGATTACCGACGAAAACGGCAAGAAAAAGCAGTCTTACTTCCATGATTTCTTTAACTAT
GCCGGAATCCATCGCAGCGTAATGCTCTACACCACGCCGAACACCTGGGTGGACGATATCACCGTGGTGA
CGCATGTCGCGCAAGACTGTAACCACGCGTCTGTTGACTGGCAGGTGGTGGCCAATGGTGATGTCAGCGT
TGAACTGCGTGATGCGGATCAACAGGTGGTTGCAACTGGACAAGGCACTAGCGGGACTTTGCAAGTGGTG
AATCCGCACCTCTGGCAACCGGGTGAAGGTTATCTCTATGAACTGTGCGTCACAGCCAAAAGCCAGACAG
AGTGTGATATCTACCCGCTTCGCGTCGGCATCCGGTCAGTGGCAGTGAAGGGCGAACAGTTCCTGATTAA
CCACAAACCGTTCTACTTTACTGGCTTTGGTCGTCATGAAGATGCGGACTTGCGTGGCAAAGGATTCGAT
AACGTGCTGATGGTGCACGACCACGCATTAATGGACTGGATTGGGGCCAACTCCTACCGTACCTCGCATT
ACCCTTACGCTGAAGAGATGCTCGACTGGGCAGATGAACATGGCATCGTGGTGATTGATGAAACTGCTGC
TGTCGGCTTTAACCTCTCTTTAGGCATTGGTTTCGAAGCGGGCAACAAGCCGAAAGAACTGTACAGCGAA
GAGGCAGTCAACGGGGAAACTCAGCAAGCGCACTTACAGGCGATTAAAGAGCTGATAGCGCGTGACAAAA
ACCACCCAAGCGTGGTGATGTGGAGTATTGCCAACGAACCGGATACCCGTCCGCAAGGTGCACGGGAATA
TTTCGCGCCACTGGCGGAAGCAACGCGTAAACTCGACCCGACGCGTCCGATCACCTGCGTCAATGTAATG
TTCTGCGACGCTCACACCGATACCATCAGCGATCTCTTTGATGTGCTGTGCCTGAACCGTTATTACGGAT
GGTATGTCCAAAGCGGCGATTTGGAAACGGCAGAGAAGGTACTGGAAAAAGAACTTCTGGCCTGGCAGGA
GAAACTGCATCAGCCGATTATCATCACCGAATACGGCGTGGATACGTTAGCCGGGCTGCACTCAATGTAC
ACCGACATGTGGAGTGAAGAGTATCAGTGTGCATGGCTGGATATGTATCACCGCGTCTTTGATCGCGTCA
GCGCCGTCGTCGGTGAACAGGTATGGAATTTCGCCGATTTTGCGACCTCGCAAGGCATATTGCGCGTTGG
CGGTAACAAGAAAGGGATCTTCACTCGCGACCGCAAACCGAAGTCGGCGGCTTTTCTGCTGCAAAAACGC
TGGACTGGCATGAACTTCGGTGAAAAACCGCAGCAGGGAGGCAAACAAGCTAGCCACCACCACCACCACC
ACGTGTGAATTACAGGTGACCAGCTCGAATTTCCCCGATCGTTCAAACATTTGGCAATAAAGTTTCTTAA
GATTGAATCCTGTTGCCGGTCTTGCGATGATTATCATATAATTTCTGTTGAATTACGTTAAGCATGTAAT
AATTAACATGTAATGCATGACGTTATTTATGAGATGGGTTTTTATGATTAGAGTCCCGCAATTATACATT
TAATACGCGATAGAAAACAAAATATAGCGCGCAAACTAGGATAAATTATCGCGCGCGGTGTCATCTATGT
TACTAGATCGGGAATTAAACTATCAGTGTTTGACAGGATATATTGGCGGGTAAACCTAAGAGAAAAGAGC
GTTTATTAGAATAATCGGATATTTAAAAGGGCGTGAAAAGGTTTATCCGTTCGTCCATTTGTATGTGCAT
GCCAACCACAGGGTTCCCCTCGGGATCAAAGTACTTTGATCCAACCCCTCCGCTGCTATAGTGCAGTCGG
CTTCTGACGTTCAGTGCAGCCGTCTTCTGAAAACGACATGTCGCACAAGTCCTAAGTTACGCGACAGGCT
GCCGCCCTGCCCTTTTCCTGGCGTTTTCTTGTCGCGTGTTTTAGTCGCATAAAGTAGAATACTTGCGACT
AGAACCGGAGACATTACGCCATGAACAAGAGCGCCGCCGCTGGCCTGCTGGGCTATGCCCGCGTCAGCAC
CGACGACCAGGACTTGACCAACCAACGGGCCGAACTGCACGCGGCCGGCTGCACCAAGCTGTTTTCCGAG
AAGATCACCGGCACCAGGCGCGACCGCCCGGAGCTGGCCAGGATGCTTGACCACCTACGCCCTGGCGACG
TTGTGACAGTGACCAGGCTAGACCGCCTGGCCCGCAGCACCCGCGACCTACTGGACATTGCCGAGCGCAT
CCAGGAGGCCGGCGCGGGCCTGCGTAGCCTGGCAGAGCCGTGGGCCGACACCACCACGCCGGCCGGCCGC
ATGGTGTTGACCGTGTTCGCCGGCATTGCCGAGTTCGAGCGTTCCCTAATCATCGACCGCACCCGGAGCG
GGCGCGAGGCCGCCAAGGCCCGAGGCGTGAAGTTTGGCCCCCGCCCTACCCTCACCCCGGCACAGATCGC
GCACGCCCGCGAGCTGATCGACCAGGAAGGCCGCACCGTGAAAGAGGCGGCTGCACTGCTTGGCGTGCAT
CGCTCGACCCTGTACCGCGCACTTGAGCGCAGCGAGGAAGTGACGCCCACCGAGGCCAGGCGGCGCGGTG
CCTTCCGTGAGGACGCATTGACCGAGGCCGACGCCCTGGCGGCCGCCGAGAATGAACGCCAAGAGGAACA
AGCATGAAACCGCACCAGGACGGCCAGGACGAACCGTTTTTCATTACCGAAGAGATCGAGGCGGAGATGA
TCGCGGCCGGGTACGTGTTCGAGCCGCCCGCGCACGTCTCAACCGTGCGGCTGCATGAAATCCTGGCCGG
TTTGTCTGATGCCAAGCTGGCGGCCTGGCCGGCCAGCTTGGCCGCTGAAGAAACCGAGCGCCGCCGTCTA
AAAAGGTGATGTGTATTTGAGTAAAACAGCTTGCGTCATGCGGTCGCTGCGTATATGATGCGATGAGTAA
ATAAACAAATACGCAAGGGGAACGCATGAAGGTTATCGCTGTACTTAACCAGAAAGGCGGGTCAGGCAAG
ACGACCATCGCAACCCATCTAGCCCGCGCCCTGCAACTCGCCGGGGCCGATGTTCTGTTAGTCGATTCCG
ATCCCCAGGGCAGTGCCCGCGATTGGGCGGCCGTGCGGGAAGATCAACCGCTAACCGTTGTCGGCATCGA
CCGCCCGACGATTGACCGCGACGTGAAGGCCATCGGCCGGCGCGACTTCGTAGTGATCGACGGAGCGCCC
CAGGCGGCGGACTTGGCTGTGTCCGCGATCAAGGCAGCCGACTTCGTGCTGATTCCGGTGCAGCCAAGCC
CTTACGACATATGGGCCACCGCCGACCTGGTGGAGCTGGTTAAGCAGCGCATTGAGGTCACGGATGGAAG
GCTACAAGCGGCCTTTGTCGTGTCGCGGGCGATCAAAGGCACGCGCATCGGCGGTGAGGTTGCCGAGGCG
CTGGCCGGGTACGAGCTGCCCATTCTTGAGTCCCGTATCACGCAGCGCGTGAGCTACCCAGGCACTGCCG
CCGCCGGCACAACCGTTCTTGAATCAGAACCCGAGGGCGACGCTGCCCGCGAGGTCCAGGCGCTGGCCGC
TGAAATTAAATCAAAACTCATTTGAGTTAATGAGGTAAAGAGAAAATGAGCAAAAGCACAAACACGCTAA
GTGCCGGCCGTCCGAGCGCACGCAGCAGCAAGGCTGCAACGTTGGCCAGCCTGGCAGACACGCCAGCCAT
GAAGCGGGTCAACTTTCAGTTGCCGGCGGAGGATCACACCAAGCTGAAGATGTACGCGGTACGCCAAGGC
AAGACCATTACCGAGCTGCTATCTGAATACATCGCGCAGCTACCAGAGTAAATGAGCAAATGAATAAATG
AGTAGATGAATTTTAGCGGCTAAAGGAGGCGGCATGGAAAATCAAGAACAACCAGGCACCGACGCCGTGG
AATGCCCCATGTGTGGAGGAACGGGCGGTTGGCCAGGCGTAAGCGGCTGGGTTGCCTGCCGGCCCTGCAA
TGGCACTGGAACCCCCAAGCCCGAGGAATCGGCGTGAGCGGTCGCAAACCATCCGGCCCGGTACAAATCG
GCGCGGCGCTGGGTGATGACCTGGTGGAGAAGTTGAAGGCCGCGCAGGCCGCCCAGCGGCAACGCATCGA
GGCAGAAGCACGCCCCGGTGAATCGTGGCAAGCGGCCGCTGATCGAATCCGCAAAGAATCCCGGCAACCG
CCGGCAGCCGGTGCGCCGTCGATTAGGAAGCCGCCCAAGGGCGACGAGCAACCAGATTTTTTCGTTCCGA
TGCTCTATGACGTGGGCACCCGCGATAGTCGCAGCATCATGGACGTGGCCGTTTTCCGTCTGTCGAAGCG
TGACCGACGAGCTGGCGAGGTGATCCGCTACGAGCTTCCAGACGGGCACGTAGAGGTTTCCGCAGGGCCG
GCCGGCATGGCCAGTGTGTGGGATTACGACCTGGTACTGATGGCGGTTTCCCATCTAACCGAATCCATGA
ACCGATACCGGGAAGGGAAGGGAGACAAGCCCGGCCGCGTGTTCCGTCCACACGTTGCGGACGTACTCAA
GTTCTGCCGGCGAGCCGATGGCGGAAAGCAGAAAGACGACCTGGTAGAAACCTGCATTCGGTTAAACACC
ACGCACGTTGCCATGCAGCGTACGAAGAAGGCCAAGAACGGCCGCCTGGTGACGGTATCCGAGGGTGAAG
CCTTGATTAGCCGCTACAAGATCGTAAAGAGCGAAACCGGGCGGCCGGAGTACATCGAGATCGAGCTAGC
TGATTGGATGTACCGCGAGATCACAGAAGGCAAGAACCCGGACGTGCTGACGGTTCACCCCGATTACTTT
TTGATCGATCCCGGCATCGGCCGTTTTCTCTACCGCCTGGCACGCCGCGCCGCAGGCAAGGCAGAAGCCA
GATGGTTGTTCAAGACGATCTACGAACGCAGTGGCAGCGCCGGAGAGTTCAAGAAGTTCTGTTTCACCGT
GCGCAAGCTGATCGGGTCAAATGACCTGCCGGAGTACGATTTGAAGGAGGAGGCGGGGCAGGCTGGCCCG
ATCCTAGTCATGCGCTACCGCAACCTGATCGAGGGCGAAGCATCCGCCGGTTCCTAATGTACGGAGCAGA
TGCTAGGGCAAATTGCCCTAGCAGGGGAAAAAGGTCGAAAAGGTCTCTTTCCTGTGGATAGCACGTACAT
TGGGAACCCAAAGCCGTACATTGGGAACCGGAACCCGTACATTGGGAACCCAAAGCCGTACATTGGGAAC
CGGTCACACATGTAAGTGACTGATATAAAAGAGAAAAAAGGCGATTTTTCCGCCTAAAACTCTTTAAAAC
TTATTAAAACTCTTAAAACCCGCCTGGCCTGTGCATAACTGTCTGGCCAGCGCACAGCCGAAGAGCTGCA
AAAAGCGCCTACCCTTCGGTCGCTGCGCTCCCTACGCCCCGCCGCTTCGCGTCGGCCTATCGCGGCCGCT
GGCCGCTCAAAAATGGCTGGCCTACGGCCAGGCAATCTACCAGGGCGCGGACAAGCCGCGCCGTCGCCAC
TCGACCGCCGGCGCCCACATCAAGGCACCCTGCCTCGCGCGTTTCGGTGATGACGGTGAAAACCTCTGAC
ACATGCAGCTCCCGGAGACGGTCACAGCTTGTCTGTAAGCGGATGCCGGGAGCAGACAAGCCCGTCAGGG
CGCGTCAGCGGGTGTTGGCGGGTGTCGGGGCGCAGCCATGACCCAGTCACGTAGCGATAGCGGAGTGTAT
ACTGGCTTAACTATGCGGCATCAGAGCAGATTGTACTGAGAGTGCACCATATGCGGTGTGAAATACCGCA
CAGATGCGTAAGGAGAAAATACCGCATCAGGCGCTCTTCCGCTTCCTCGCTCACTGACTCGCTGCGCTCG
GTCGTTCGGCTGCGGCGAGCGGTATCAGCTCACTCAAAGGCGGTAATACGGTTATCCACAGAATCAGGGG
ATAACGCAGGAAAGAACATGTGAGCAAAAGGCCAGCAAAAGGCCAGGAACCGTAAAAAGGCCGCGTTGCT
GGCGTTTTTCCATAGGCTCCGCCCCCCTGACGAGCATCACAAAAATCGACGCTCAAGTCAGAGGTGGCGA
AACCCGACAGGACTATAAAGATACCAGGCGTTTCCCCCTGGAAGCTCCCTCGTGCGCTCTCCTGTTCCGA
CCCTGCCGCTTACCGGATACCTGTCCGCCTTTCTCCCTTCGGGAAGCGTGGCGCTTTCTCATAGCTCACG
CTGTAGGTATCTCAGTTCGGTGTAGGTCGTTCGCTCCAAGCTGGGCTGTGTGCACGAACCCCCCGTTCAG
CCCGACCGCTGCGCCTTATCCGGTAACTATCGTCTTGAGTCCAACCCGGTAAGACACGACTTATCGCCAC
TGGCAGCAGCCACTGGTAACAGGATTAGCAGAGCGAGGTATGTAGGCGGTGCTACAGAGTTCTTGAAGTG
GTGGCCTAACTACGGCTACACTAGAAGGACAGTATTTGGTATCTGCGCTCTGCTGAAGCCAGTTACCTTC
GGAAAAAGAGTTGGTAGCTCTTGATCCGGCAAACAAACCACCGCTGGTAGCGGTGGTTTTTTTGTTTGCA
AGCAGCAGATTACGCGCAGAAAAAAAGGATCTCAAGAAGATCCTTTGATCTTTTCTACGGGGTCTGACGC
TCAGTGGAACGAAAACTCACGTTAAGGGATTTTGGTCATGCATTCTAGGTACTAAAACAATTCATCCAGT
AAAATATAATATTTTATTTTCTCCCAATCAGGCTTGATCCCCAGTAAGTCAAAAAATAGCTCGACATACT
GTTCTTCCCCGATATCCTCCCTGATCGACCGGACGCAGAAGGCAATGTCATACCACTTGTCCGCCCTGCC
GCTTCTCCCAAGATCAATAAAGCCACTTACTTTGCCATCTTTCACAAAGATGTTGCTGTCTCCCAGGTCG
CCGTGGGAAAAGACAAGTTCCTCTTCGGGCTTTTCCGTCTTTAAAAAATCATACAGCTCGCGCGGATCTT
TAAATGGAGTGTCTTCTTCCCAGTTTTCGCAATCCACATCGGCCAGATCGTTATTCAGTAAGTAATCCAA
TTCGGCTAAGCGGCTGTCTAAGCTATTCGTATAGGGACAATCCGATATGTCGATGGAGTGAAAGAGCCTG
ATGCACTCCGCATACAGCTCGATAATCTTTTCAGGGCTTTGTTCATCTTCATACTCTTCCGAGCAAAGGA
CGCCATCGGCCTCACTCATGAGCAGATTGCTCCAGCCATCATGCCGTTCAAAGTGCAGGACCTTTGGAAC
AGGCAGCTTTCCTTCCAGCCATAGCATCATGTCCTTTTCCCGTTCCACATCATAGGTGGTCCCTTTATAC
CGGCTGTCCGTCATTTTTAAATATAGGTTTTCATTTTCTCCCACCAGCTTATATACCTTAGCAGGAGACA
TTCCTTCCGTATCTTTTACGCAGCGGTATTTTTCGATCAGTTTTTTCAATTCCGGTGATATTCTCATTTT
AGCCATTTATTATTTCCTTCCTCTTTTCTACAGTATTTAAAGATACCCCAAGAAGCTAATTATAACAAGA
CGAACTCCAATTCACTGTTCCTTGCATTCTAAAACCTTAAATACCAGAAAACAGCTTTTTCAAAGTTGTT
TTCAAAGTTGGCGTATAACATAGTATCGACGGAGCCGATTTTGAAACCGCGGTGATCACAGGCAGCAACG
CTCTGTCATCGTTACAATCAACATGCTACCCTCCGCGAGATCATCCGTGTTTCAAACCCGGCAGCTTAGT
TGCCGTTCTTCCGAATAGCATCGGTAACATGAGCAAAGTCTGCCGCCTTACAACGGCTCTCCCGCTGACG
CCGTCCCGGACTGATGGGCTGCCTGTATCGAGTGGTGATTTTGTGCCGAGCTGCCGGTCGGGGAGCTGTT
GGCTGGCTGGTGGCAGGATATATTGTGGTGTAAACAAATTGACGCTTAGACAACTTAATAACACATTGCG
GACGTTTTTAATGTACTGAATTAACGCCGAATTAATTCGGGGGATCTGGATTTTAGTACTGGATTTTGGT
TTTAGGAATTAGAAATTTTATTGATAGAAGTATTTTACAAATACAAATACATACTAAGGGTTTCTTATAT
GCTCAACACATGAGCGAAACCCTATAGGAACCCTAATTCCCTTATCTGGGAACTACTCACACATTATTAT
GGAGAAACTCGAGCTTGTCGATCGACAGATCCCGGTCGGCATCTACTCTATTTCTTTGCCCTCGGACGAG
TGCTGGGGCGTCGGTTTCCACTATCGGCGAGTACTTCTACACAGCCATCGGTCCAGACGGCCGCGCTTCT
GCGGGCGATTTGTGTACGCCCGACAGTCCCGGCTCCGGATCGGACGATTGCGTCGCATCGACCCTGCGCC
CAAGCTGCATCATCGAAATTGCCGTCAACCAAGCTCTGATAGAGTTGGTCAAGACCAATGCGGAGCATAT
ACGCCCGGAGTCGTGGCGATCCTGCAAGCTCCGGATGCCTCCGCTCGAAGTAGCGCGTCTGCTGCTCCAT
ACAAGCCAACCACGGCCTCCAGAAGAAGATGTTGGCGACCTCGTATTGGGAATCCCCGAACATCGCCTCG
CTCCAGTCAATGACCGCTGTTATGCGGCCATTGTCCGTCAGGACATTGTTGGAGCCGAAATCCGCGTGCA
CGAGGTGCCGGACTTCGGGGCAGTCCTCGGCCCAAAGCATCAGCTCATCGAGAGCCTGCGCGACGGACGC
ACTGACGGTGTCGTCCATCACAGTTTGCCAGTGATACACATGGGGATCAGCAATCGCGCATATGAAATCA
CGCCATGTAGTGTATTGACCGATTCCTTGCGGTCCGAATGGGCCGAACCCGCTCGTCTGGCTAAGATCGG
CCGCAGCGATCGCATCCATAGCCTCCGCGACCGGTTGTAGAACAGCGGGCAGTTCGGTTTCAGGCAGGTC
TTGCAACGTGACACCCTGTGAACGGCGGGAGATGCAATAGGTCAGGCTCTCGCTAAACTCCCCAATGTCA
AGCACTTCCGGAATCGGGAGCGCGGCCGATGCAAAGTGCCGATAAACATAACGATCTTTGTAGAAACCAT
CGGCGCAGCTATTTACCCGCAGGACATATCCACGCCCTCCTACATCGAAGCTGAAAGCACGAGATTCTTC
GCCCTCCGAGAGCTGCATCAGGTCGGAGACGCTGTCGAACTTTTCGATCAGAAACTTCTCGACAGACGTC
GCGGTGAGTTCAGGCTTTTTCATATCTCATTGCCCCCCGGATCTGCGAAAGCTCGAGAGAGATAGATTTG
TAGAGAGAGACTGGTGATTTCAGCGTGTCCTCTCCAAATGAAATGAACTTCCTTATATAGAGGAAGGGTC
TTGCGAAGGATAGTGGGATTGTGCGTCATCCCTTACGTCAGTGGAGATATCACATCAATCCACTTGCTTT
GAAGACGTGGTTGGAACGTCTTCTTTTTCCACGATGCTCCTCGTGGGTGGGGGTCCATCTTTGGGACCAC
TGTCGGCAGAGGCATCTTGAACGATAGCCTTTCCTTTATCGCAATGATGGCATTTGTAGGTGCCACCTTC
CTTTTCTACTGTCCTTTTGATGAAGTGACAGATAGCTGGGCAATGGAATCCGAGGAGGTTTCCCGATATT
ACCCTTTGTTGAAAAGTCTCAATAGCCCTTTGGTCTTCTGAGACTGTATCTTTGATATTCTTGGAGTAGA
CGAGAGTGTCGTGCTCCACCATGTTCACATCAATCCACTTGCTTTGAAGACGTGGTTGGAACGTCTTCTT
TTTCCACGATGCTCCTCGTGGGTGGGGGTCCATCTTTGGGACCACTGTCGGCAGAGGCATCTTGAACGAT
AGCCTTTCCTTTATCGCAATGATGGCATTTGTAGGTGCCACCTTCCTTTTCTACTGTCCTTTTGATGAAG
TGACAGATAGCTGGGCAATGGAATCCGAGGAGGTTTCCCGATATTACCCTTTGTTGAAAAGTCTCAATAG
CCCTTTGGTCTTCTGAGACTGTATCTTTGATATTCTTGGAGTAGACGAGAGTGTCGTGCTCCACCATGTT
GGCAAGCTGCTCTAGCCAATACGCAAACCGCCTCTCCCCGCGCGTTGGCCGATTCATTAATGCAGCTGGC
ACGACAGGTTTCCCGACTGGAAAGCGGGCAGTGAGCGCAACGCAATTAATGTGAGTTAGCTCACTCATTA
GGCACCCCAGGCTTTACACTTTATGCTTCCGGCTCGTATGTTGTGTGGAATTGTGAGCGGATAACAATTT
CACACAGGAAACAGCTATGACATGATTACGAATTCGAGCTCGGTACCCGGGGATCCTCTAGCTAGATTAA
TTAAGTTTGCAAGCAGCAGATTACGCGCAGAAAAAAAGGATCTCAAGGAGATCCTTTGGATCACAAAAAA
AAAGCCCGCTCATTAGGCGGGTTAAATTCCCGGGTACTGCAGCCGATTCATTAATGCAGGTTAACCTGGC
TTATCGAAATTAATACGACTCACTATAGGGAGACCGGCAGATCTGATCCCTACTCCAAAAATGTCAAAGA
TACAGTCTCAGAAGACCAAAGGGCTATTGAGACTTTTCAACAAAGGGTAATTTCGGGAAACCTCCTCGGA
TTCCATTGCCCAGCTATCTGTCACTTCATCGAAAGGACAGTGGAAAAGGAAGGTGGCTCCTACAAATGCC
ATCATTGCGATAAAGGAAAGGCTATCATTCAAGATGCCTCTGCCGACAGTGGTCCCAAAGATGGACCCCC
ACCCACGAGGAGCATCGTGGGAAAAGAAGACGTTCCAACCACGTCTTCAAAGCAAGTGGATTGATGTGAC
ATCTCCACTGACGTAGGGGATGACGCACAATCCCACCCCTACTCCAAAAATGTCAAAGATACTGTCTCAG
AAGACCAAAGGGCTAT
Features (pLannotate 1.2.2; 35 found; start..end, strand, type, name):
      1..346     +  promoter       CaMV 35S promoter: strong constitutive promoter from cauliflower mosaic virus
    298..344     +  promoter       minimal CaMV 35S promoter: minimal 35S promoter from cauliflower mosaic virus
    507..683     +  polyA_signal   CaMV poly(A) signal: cauliflower mosaic virus polyadenylation signal
   1245..1263    -  promoter       SP6 promoter: promoter for bacteriophage SP6 RNA polymerase
   1328..1987    -  CDS            CmR: chloramphenicol acetyltransferase; cat; confers resistance to chloramphenicol
   1988..2024    -  promoter       cat promoter (fragment): promoter of the E. coli cat gene encoding chloramphenicol acetyltransferase
   2024..2052    -  promoter       tet promoter: E. coli promoter for tetracycline efflux protein gene
   2114..2282    -  rep_origin     ori (fragment): high-copy-number ColE1/pMB1/pBR322/pUC origin of replication
   2290..2307    +  misc_feature   MCS (fragment): pUC18/19 multiple cloning site
   2310..2464    +  CDS            lacZα (fragment): LacZα fragment of β-galactosidase; lacZ fragment
   2704..3045    +  promoter       CaMV 35S promoter: strong constitutive promoter from cauliflower mosaic virus
   3066..5088    +  CDS            GUS (fragment): β-glucuronidase This version of the gusA gene has a 5' extension with a catalase intron to ensure expression in plants but not bacteria.
   5094..5112    +  CDS            9xHis (fragment): 9xHis affinity tag
   5147..5399    +  terminator     NOS terminator: nopaline synthase terminator and poly(A) signal
   5421..5445    +  misc_feature   RB T-DNA repeat: right border repeat from nopaline C58 T-DNA
   5785..6186    +  CDS            Y4CG_SINFN (fragment): Protein inferred from homology: Swiss-Prot protein existence level 3. From Sinorhizobium fredii (strain NBRC 101917 / NGR234).
   6746..7375    +  CDS            pVS1 StaA: stability protein from the Pseudomonas plasmid pVS1 (Heeb et al., 2000)
   7804..8877    +  CDS            pVS1 RepA: replication protein from the Pseudomonas plasmid pVS1 (Heeb et al., 2000)
   8943..9137    +  rep_origin     pVS1 oriV: origin of replication for the Pseudomonas plasmid pVS1 (Heeb et al., 2000)
   9340..9379    +  CDS            rop (fragment): Rop protein, which maintains plasmids at low copy number; rop
   9481..9621    +  misc_feature   bom: basis of mobility region from pBR322
   9807..10395   -  rep_origin     ori: high-copy-number ColE1/pMB1/pBR322/pUC origin of replication
  10482..11276   -  CDS            KanR: aminoglycoside phosphotransferase; aphA-3; confers resistance to kanamycin
  11701..11725   +  misc_feature   LB T-DNA repeat: left border repeat from nopaline C58 T-DNA
  11803..11977   -  polyA_signal   CaMV poly(A) signal: cauliflower mosaic virus polyadenylation signal
  12018..13043   -  CDS            HygR: hygromycin B phosphotransferase confers resistance to hygromycin
  13110..13786   -  promoter       CaMV 35S promoter (enhanced): cauliflower mosaic virus 35S promoter with a duplicated enhancer region
  13876..13964   +  CDS            lacI (fragment): lac repressor; lacI; The lac repressor binds to the lac operator to inhibit transcription in E. coli. This inhibition can be relieved by adding lactose or isopropyl-β-D-thiogalactopyranoside (IPTG).
  13977..13998   +  protein_bind   CAP binding site: CAP binding activates transcription in the presence of cAMP. E. coli catabolite activator protein
  14013..14043   +  promoter       lac promoter: promoter for the E. coli lac operon
  14047..14069   +  protein_bind   lac operator (fragment): The lac repressor binds to the lac operator to inhibit transcription in E. coli. This inhibition can be relieved by adding lactose or isopropyl-β-D-thiogalactopyranoside (IPTG). lac repressor encoded by lacI
  14100..14131   +  misc_feature   MCS (fragment): pUC18/19 multiple cloning site
  14145..14186   -  rep_origin     ori (fragment): high-copy-number ColE1/pMB1/pBR322/pUC origin of replication
  14291..14309   +  promoter       T7 promoter: promoter for bacteriophage T7 RNA polymerase
  14378..14666   +  promoter       CaMV 35S promoter (fragment): strong constitutive promoter from cauliflower mosaic virus
