[The description below was written by a language model from this plasmid's Addgene catalogue record and pLannotate feature annotations shown in this document.]
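Description:
Osa-pCAMBIA-1301-STTM5338 is a plant binary T-DNA vector built on the pCAMBIA-1301 backbone and designed to interfere with the microRNA miR5338 in rice using the short tandem target mimic (STTM) approach. An STTM transcript carries two imperfect, non-cleavable binding sites for the target small RNA joined by a short spacer. When it is expressed at high level, it sequesters the miRNA and triggers its degradation, giving a knock-down phenotype. The catalogue lists a 2x35S promoter. In the circular sequence, a CaMV 35S fragment at the end of the record runs into a full 35S promoter at the start, consistent with that duplicated arrangement. A CaMV poly(A) signal follows. The STTM module itself is not annotated but presumably lies in the short gap between promoter and terminator. The depositor notes that it may differ slightly from the reference without affecting function. The cassette was inserted at PacI sites and brought with it a chloramphenicol resistance gene, T7 and SP6 promoters and origin fragments from an intermediate cloning vector, which explains the dual chloramphenicol and kanamycin selection in bacteria.

The rest of the plasmid is standard pCAMBIA-1301. Between the left and right T-DNA border repeats lie a hygromycin phosphotransferase gene, driven by an enhanced 35S promoter for selecting transformed plant cells, and a 35S-driven, catalase-intron-containing GUS reporter with a His tag and NOS terminator, which expresses in plants but not in bacteria. Outside the borders, the pVS1 oriV, RepA and StaA functions support stable replication in Agrobacterium. A pBR322-type origin with its bom site and the KanR gene maintain the plasmid in E. coli. The construct is intended for Agrobacterium-mediated rice transformation in functional studies of miR5338.
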