Addgene plasmid #84236: Osa-pCAMBIA-1301-STTM5338
Purpose: Disturb the expression of miR5338 in rice
Depositing lab: Guiliang Tang. Depositing organization: Michigan Technological University. Publication: Effective small RNA destruction by the expression of a short tandem target mimic in Arabidopsis. Yan J, Gu Y, Jia X, Kang W, Pan S, Tang X, Chen X, Tang G. Plant Cell. 2012 Feb;24(2):415-27. doi: 10.1105/tpc.111.094144. Epub 2012 Feb 17. PubMed 22345490.
Backbone
  Vector backbone: pCAMBIA-1301
  Backbone manufacturer: CAMBIA Company
  Backbone size w/o insert (bp): 11827
  Vector type: Bacterial Expression, Yeast Expression, Plant Expression
  Selectable markers: Hygromycin
Growth in bacteria
  Bacterial resistance: Chloramphenicol and Kanamycin, 25 & 50 μg/mL
  Growth temperature: 37°C
  Growth strain: DH5alpha
  Copy number: Unknown
Gene/Insert
  Gene/Insert name: miR5338 (alt name: Osa-miR5338)
  Species: Rice
  GenBank ID: miRBase (MI0018520)
  Promoter: 2x35S
  Cloning method: Restriction Enzyme; 5′ cloning site PacI (unknown if destroyed); 3′ cloning site PacI (unknown if destroyed)
  Sequencing primers: 5′ 35S promoter; 3′ AGGTTTAGTCGTCTCGTGTCTG
Terms and licenses: Academic/Nonprofit Terms; Industry Terms: Not Available to Industry
Depositor comments: This plasmid used to disturb miR5338’s expression by STTM method invented by Dr. Guiliang Tang’s Lab in Michigan Technological University (Plant cell, 2012), Houghton, MI, USA. The method used to construct this plasmid refers to Tang et al., (Methods, 2012) with minor revision. The STTM sequence in this plasmid may contain discrepancies compared to the reference sequence(s). According to the depositing lab, these mutations should not affect plasmid function. For additional published information regarding this plasmid, please see https://www.cell.com/molecular-plant/pdf/S1674-2052(18)30275-2.pdf?_returnURL=https%3A%2F%2Flinkinghub.elsevier.com%2Fretrieve%2Fpii%2FS1674205218302752%3Fshowall%3Dtrue#
How to cite: Osa-pCAMBIA-1301-STTM5338 was a gift from Guiliang Tang (Addgene plasmid # 84236 ; http://n2t.net/addgene:84236 ; RRID:Addgene_84236)
