>Addgene plasmid #84236 | Osa-pCAMBIA-1301-STTM5338 | depositor partial sequence | sequence record 160785 | Backbone sequence
GATCTGAGGGTAAATTTCTAGTTTTTCTCCTTCATTTTCTTGGTTAGGACCCTTTTCTCTTTTTATTTTT
TTGAGCTTTGATCTTTCTTTAAACTGATCTATTTTTTAATTGATTGGTTATGGTGTAAATATTACATAGC
TTTAACTGATAATCTGATTACTTTATTTCGTGTGTCTATGATGATGATGATAGTTACAGAACCGACGACT
CGTCCGTCCTGTAGAAACCCCAACCCGTGAAATCAAAAAACTCGACGGCCTGTGGGCATTCAGTCTGGAT
CGCGAAAACTGTGGAATTGATCAGCGTTGGTGGGAAAGCGCGTTACAAGAAAGCCGGGCAATTGCTGTGC
CAGGCAGTTTTAACGATCAGTTCGCCGATGCAGATATTCGTAATTATGCGGGCAACGTCTGGTATCAGCG
CGAAGTCTTTATACCGAAAGGTTGGGCAGGCCAGCGTATCGTGCTGCGTTTCGATGCGGTCACTCATTAC
GGCAAAGTGTGGGTCAATAATCAGGAAGTGATGGAGCATCAGGGCGGCTATACGCCATTTGAAGCCGATG
TCACGCCGTATGTTATTGCCGGGAAAAGTGTACGTATCACCGTTTGTGTGAACAACGAACTGAACTGGCA
GACTATCCCGCCGGGAATGGTGATTACCGACGAAAACGGCAAGAAAAAGCAGTCTTACTTCCATGATTTC
TTTAACTATGCCGGAATCCATCGCAGCGTAATGCTCTACACCACGCCGAACACCTGGGTGGACGATATCA
CCGTGGTGACGCATGTCGCGCAAGACTGTAACCACGCGTCTGTTGACTGGCAGGTGGTGGCCAATGGTGA
TGTCAGCGTTGAACTGCGTGATGCGGATCAACAGGTGGTTGCAACTGGACAAGGCACTAGCGGGACTTTG
CAAGTGGTGAATCCGCACCTCTGGCAACCGGGTGAAGGTTATCTCTATGAACTCGAAGTCACAGCCAAAA
GCCAGACAGAGTCTGATATCTACCCGCTTCGCGTCGGCATCCGGTCAGTGGCAGTGAAGGGCCAACAGTT
CCTGATTAACCACAAACCGTTCTACTTTACTGGCTTTGGTCGTCATGAAGATGCGGACTTACGTGGCAAA
GGATTCGATAACGTGCTGATGGTGCACGACCACGCATTAATGGACTGGATTGGGGCCAACTCCTACCGTA
CCTCGCATTACCCTTACGCTGAAGAGATGCTCGACTGGGCAGATGAACATGGCATCGTGGTGATTGATGA
AACTGCTGCTGTCGGCTTTCAGCTGTCTTTAGGCATTGGTTTCGAAGCGGGCAACAAGCCGAAAGAACTG
TACAGCGAAGAGGCAGTCAACGGGGAAACTCAGCAAGCGCACTTACAGGCGATTAAAGAGCTGATAGCGC
GTGACAAAAACCACCCAAGCGTGGTGATGTGGAGTATTGCCAACGAACCGGATACCCGTCCGCAAGGTGC
ACGGGAATATTTCGCGCCACTGGCGGAAGCAACGCGTAAACTCGACCCGACGCGTCCGATCACCTGCGTC
AATGTAATGTTCTGCGACGCTCACACCGATACCATCAGCGATCTCTTTGATGTGCTGTGCCTGAACCGTT
ATTACGGATGGTATGTCCAAAGCGGCGATTTGGAAACGGCAGAGAAGGTACTGGAAAAAGAACTTCTGGC
CTGGCAGGAGAAACTGCATCAGCCGATTATCATCACCGAATACGGCGTGGATACGTTAGCCGGGCTGCAC
TCAATGTACACCGACATGTGGAGTGAAGAGTATCAGTGTGCATGGCTGGATATGTATCACCGCGTCTTTG
ATCGCGTCAGCGCCGTCGTCGGTGAACAGGTATGGAATTTCGCCGATTTTGCGACCTCGCAAGGCATATT
GCGCGTTGGCGGTAACAAGAAAGGGATCTTCACTCGCGACCGCAAACCGAAGTCGGCGGCTTTTCTGCTG
CAAAAACGCTGGACTGGCATGAACTTCGGTGAAAAACCGCAGCAGGGAGGCAAACAAGCTAGCCACCACC
ACCACCACCACGTGTGAATTACAGGTGACCAGCTCGAATTTCCCCGATCGTTCAAACATTTGGCAATAAA
GTTTCTTAAGATTGAATCCTGTTGCCGGTCTTGCGATGATTATCATATAATTTCTGTTGAATTACGTTAA
GCATGTAATAATTAACATGTAATGCATGACGTTATTTATGAGATGGGTTTTTATGATTAGAGTCCCGCAA
TTATACATTTAATACGCGATAGAAAACAAAATATAGCGCGCAAACTAGGATAAATTATCGCGCGCGGTGT
CATCTATGTTACTAGATCGGGAATTAAACTATCAGTGTTTGACAGGATATATTGGCGGGTAAACCTAAGA
GAAAAGAGCGTTTATTAGAATAACGGATATTTAAAAGGGCGTGAAAAGGTTTATCCGTTCGTCCATTTGT
ATGTGCATGCCAACCACAGGGTTCCCCTCGGGATCAAAGTACTTTGATCCAACCCCTCCGCTGCTATAGT
GCAGTCGGCTTCTGACGTTCAGTGCAGCCGTCTTCTGAAAACGACATGTCGCACAAGTCCTAAGTTACGC
GACAGGCTGCCGCCCTGCCCTTTTCCTGGCGTTTTCTTGTCGCGTGTTTTAGTCGCATAAAGTAGAATAC
TTGCGACTAGAACCGGAGACATTACGCCATGAACAAGAGCGCCGCCGCTGGCCTGCTGGGCTATGCCCGC
GTCAGCACCGACGACCAGGACTTGACCAACCAACGGGCCGAACTGCACGCGGCCGGCTGCACCAAGCTGT
TTTCCGAGAAGATCACCGGCACCAGGCGCGACCGCCCGGAGCTGGCCAGGATGCTTGACCACCTACGCCC
TGGCGACGTTGTGACAGTGACCAGGCTAGACCGCCTGGCCCGCAGCACCCGCGACCTACTGGACATTGCC
GAGCGCATCCAGGAGGCCGGCGCGGGCCTGCGTAGCCTGGCAGAGCCGTGGGCCGACACCACCACGCCGG
CCGGCCGCATGGTGTTGACCGTGTTCGCCGGCATTGCCGAGTTCGAGCGTTCCCTAATCATCGACCGCAC
CCGGAGCGGGCGCGAGGCCGCCAAGGCCCGAGGCGTGAAGTTTGGCCCCCGCCCTACCCTCACCCCGGCA
CAGATCGCGCACGCCCGCGAGCTGATCGACCAGGAAGGCCGCACCGTGAAAGAGGCGGCTGCACTGCTTG
GCGTGCATCGCTCGACCCTGTACCGCGCACTTGAGCGCAGCGAGGAAGTGACGCCCACCGAGGCCAGGCG
GCGCGGTGCCTTCCGTGAGGACGCATTGACCGAGGCCGACGCCCTGGCGGCCGCCGAGAATGAACGCCAA
GAGGAACAAGCATGAAACCGCACCAGGACGGCCAGGACGAACCGTTTTTCATTACCGAAGAGATCGAGGC
GGAGATGATCGCGGCCGGGTACGTGTTCGAGCCGCCCGCGCACGTCTCAACCGTGCGGCTGCATGAAATC
CTGGCCGGTTTGTCTGATGCCAAGCTGGCGGCCTGGCCGGCCAGCTTGGCCGCTGAAGAAACCGAGCGCC
GCCGTCTAAAAAGGTGATGTGTATTTGAGTAAAACAGCTTGCGTCATGCGGTCGCTGCGTATATGATGCG
ATGAGTAAATAAACAAATACGCAAGGGGAACGCATGAAGGTTATCGCTGTACTTAACCAGAAAGGCGGGT
CAGGCAAGACGACCATCGCAACCCATCTAGCCCGCGCCCTGCAACTCGCCGGGGCCGATGTTCTGTTAGT
CGATTCCGATCCCCAGGGCAGTGCCCGCGATTGGGCGGCCGTGCGGGAAGATCAACCGCTAACCGTTGTC
GGCATCGACCGCCCGACGATTGACCGCGACGTGAAGGCCATCGGCCGGCGCGACTTCGTAGTGATCGACG
GAGCGCCCCAGGCGGCGGACTTGGCTGTGTCCGCGATCAAGGCAGCCGACTTCGTGCTGATTCCGGTGCA
GCCAAGCCCTTACGACATATGGGCCACCGCCGACCTGGTGGAGCTGGTTAAGCAGCGCATTGAGGTCACG
GATGGAAGGCTACAAGCGGCCTTTGTCGTGTCGCGGGCGATCAAAGGCACGCGCATCGGCGGTGAGGTTG
CCGAGGCGCTGGCCGGGTACGAGCTGCCCATTCTTGAGTCCCGTATCACGCAGCGCGTGAGCTACCCAGG
CACTGCCGCCGCCGGCACAACCGTTCTTGAATCAGAACCCGAGGGCGACGCTGCCCGCGAGGTCCAGGCG
CTGGCCGCTGAAATTAAATCAAAACTCATTTGAGTTAATGAGGTAAAGAGAAAATGAGCAAAAGCACAAA
CACGCTAAGTGCCGGCCGTCCGAGCGCACGCAGCAGCAAGGCTGCAACGTTGGCCAGCCTGGCAGACACG
CCAGCCATGAAGCGGGTCAACTTTCAGTTGCCGGCGGAGGATCACACCAAGCTGAAGATGTACGCGGTAC
GCCAAGGCAAGACCATTACCGAGCTGCTATCTGAATACATCGCGCAGCTACCAGAGTAAATGAGCAAATG
AATAAATGAGTAGATGAATTTTAGCGGCTAAAGGAGGCGGCATGGAAAATCAAGAACAACCAGGCACCGA
CGCCGTGGAATGCCCCATGTGTGGAGGAACGGGCGGTTGGCCAGGCGTAAGCGGCTGGGTTGTCTGCCGG
CCCTGCAATGGCACTGGAACCCCCAAGCCCGAGGAATCGGCGTGAGCGGTCGCAAACCATCCGGCCCGGT
ACAAATCGGCGCGGCGCTGGGTGATGACCTGGTGGAGAAGTTGAAGGCCGCGCAGGCCGCCCAGCGGCAA
CGCATCGAGGCAGAAGCACGCCCCGGTGAATCGTGGCAAGCGGCCGCTGATCGAATCCGCAAAGAATCCC
GGCAACCGCCGGCAGCCGGTGCGCCGTCGATTAGGAAGCCGCCCAAGGGCGACGAGCAACCAGATTTTTT
CGTTCCGATGCTCTATGACGTGGGCACCCGCGATAGTCGCAGCATCATGGACGTGGCCGTTTTCCGTCTG
TCGAAGCGTGACCGACGAGCTGGCGAGGTGATCCGCTACGAGCTTCCAGACGGGCACGTAGAGGTTTCCG
CAGGGCCGGCCGGCATGGCCAGTGTGTGGGATTACGACCTGGTACTGATGGCGGTTTCCCATCTAACCGA
ATCCATGAACCGATACCGGGAAGGGAAGGGAGACAAGCCCGGCCGCGTGTTCCGTCCACACGTTGCGGAC
GTACTCAAGTTCTGCCGGCGAGCCGATGGCGGAAAGCAGAAAGACGACCTGGTAGAAACCTGCATTCGGT
TAAACACCACGCACGTTGCCATGCAGCGTACGAAGAAGGCCAAGAACGGCCGCCTGGTGACGGTATCCGA
GGGTGAAGCCTTGATTAGCCGCTACAAGATCGTAAAGAGCGAAACCGGGCGGCCGGAGTACATCGAGATC
GAGCTAGCTGATTGGATGTACCGCGAGATCACAGAAGGCAAGAACCCGGACGTGCTGACGGTTCACCCCG
ATTACTTTTTGATCGATCCCGGCATCGGCCGTTTTCTCTACCGCCTGGCACGCCGCGCCGCAGGCAAGGC
AGAAGCCAGATGGTTGTTCAAGACGATCTACGAACGCAGTGGCAGCGCCGGAGAGTTCAAGAAGTTCTGT
TTCACCGTGCGCAAGCTGATCGGGTCAAATGACCTGCCGGAGTACGATTTGAAGGAGGAGGCGGGGCAGG
CTGGCCCGATCCTAGTCATGCGCTACCGCAACCTGATCGAGGGCGAAGCATCCGCCGGTTCCTAATGTAC
GGAGCAGATGCTAGGGCAAATTGCCCTAGCAGGGGAAAAAGGTCGAAAAGGTCTCTTTCCTGTGGATAGC
ACGTACATTGGGAACCCAAAGCCGTACATTGGGAACCGGAACCCGTACATTGGGAACCCAAAGCCGTACA
TTGGGAACCGGTCACACATGTAAGTGACTGATATAAAAGAGAAAAAAGGCGATTTTTCCGCCTAAAACTC
TTTAAAACTTATTAAAACTCTTAAAACCCGCCTGGCCTGTGCATAACTGTCTGGCCAGCGCACAGCCGAA
GAGCTGCAAAAAGCGCCTACCCTTCGGTCGCTGCGCTCCCTACGCCCCGCCGCTTCGCGTCGGCCTATCG
CGGCCGCTGGCCGCTCAAAAATGGCTGGCCTACGGCCAGGCAATCTACCAGGGCGCGGACAAGCCGCGCC
GTCGCCACTCGACCGCCGGCGCCCACATCAAGGCACCCTGCCTCGCGCGTTTCGGTGATGACGGTGAAAA
CCTCTGACACATGCAGCTCCCGGAGACGGTCACAGCTTGTCTGTAAGCGGATGCCGGGAGCAGACAAGCC
CGTCAGGGCGCGTCAGCGGGTGTTGGCGGGTGTCGGGGCGCAGCCATGACCCAGTCACGTAGCGATAGCG
GAGTGTATACTGGCTTAACTATGCGGCATCAGAGCAGATTGTACTGAGAGTGCACCATATGCGGTGTGAA
ATACCGCACAGATGCGTAAGGAGAAAATACCGCATCAGGCGCTCTTCCGCTTCCTCGCTCACTGACTCGC
TGCGCTCGGTCGTTCGGCTGCGGCGAGCGGTATCAGCTCACTCAAAGGCGGTAATACGGTTATCCACAGA
ATCAGGGGATAACGCAGGAAAGAACATGTGAGCAAAAGGCCAGCAAAAGGCCAGGAACCGTAAAAAGGCC
GCGTTGCTGGCGTTTTTCCATAGGCTCCGCCCCCCTGACGAGCATCACAAAAATCGACGCTCAAGTCAGA
GGTGGCGAAACCCGACAGGACTATAAAGATACCAGGCGTTTCCCCCTGGAAGCTCCCTCGTGCGCTCTCC
TGTTCCGACCCTGCCGCTTACCGGATACCTGTCCGCCTTTCTCCCTTCGGGAAGCGTGGCGCTTTCTCAT
AGCTCACGCTGTAGGTATCTCAGTTCGGTGTAGGTCGTTCGCTCCAAGCTGGGCTGTGTGCACGAACCCC
CCGTTCAGCCCGACCGCTGCGCCTTATCCGGTAACTATCGTCTTGAGTCCAACCCGGTAAGACACGACTT
ATCGCCACTGGCAGCAGCCACTGGTAACAGGATTAGCAGAGCGAGGTATGTAGGCGGTGCTACAGAGTTC
TTGAAGTGGTGGCCTAACTACGGCTACACTAGAAGGACAGTATTTGGTATCTGCGCTCTGCTGAAGCCAG
TTACCTTCGGAAAAAGAGTTGGTAGCTCTTGATCCGGCAAACAAACCACCGCTGGTAGCGGTGGTTTTTT
TGTTTGCAAGCAGCAGATTACGCGCAGAAAAAAAGGATCTCAAGAAGATCCTTTGATCTTTTCTACGGGG
TCTGACGCTCAGTGGAACGAAAACTCACGTTAAGGGATTTTGGTCATGCATTCTAGGTACTAAAACAATT
CATCCAGTAAAATATAATATTTTATTTTCTCCCAATCAGGCTTGATCCCCAGTAAGTCAAAAAATAGCTC
GACATACTGTTCTTCCCCGATATCCTCCCTGATCGACCGGACGCAGAAGGCAATGTCATACCACTTGTCC
GCCCTGCCGCTTCTCCCAAGATCAATAAAGCCACTTACTTTGCCATCTTTCACAAAGATGTTGCTGTCTC
CCAGGTCGCCGTGGGAAAAGACAAGTTCCTCTTCGGGCTTTTCCGTCTTTAAAAAATCATACAGCTCGCG
CGGATCTTTAAATGGAGTGTCTTCTTCCCAGTTTTCGCAATCCACATCGGCCAGATCGTTATTCAGTAAG
TAATCCAATTCGGCTAAGCGGCTGTCTAAGCTATTCGTATAGGGACAATCCGATATGTCGATGGAGTGAA
AGAGCCTGATGCACTCCGCATACAGCTCGATAATCTTTTCAGGGCTTTGTTCATCTTCATACTCTTCCGA
GCAAAGGACGCCATCGGCCTCACTCATGAGCAGATTGCTCCAGCCATCATGCCGTTCAAAGTGCAGGACC
TTTGGAACAGGCAGCTTTCCTTCCAGCCATAGCATCATGTCCTTTTCCCGTTCCACATCATAGGTGGTCC
CTTTATACCGGCTGTCCGTCATTTTTAAATATAGGTTTTCATTTTCTCCCACCAGCTTATATACCTTAGC
AGGAGACATTCCTTCCGTATCTTTTACGCAGCGGTATTTTTCGATCAGTTTTTTCAATTCCGGTGATATT
CTCATTTTAGCCATTTATTATTTCCTTCCTCTTTTCTACAGTATTTAAAGATACCCCAAGAAGCTAATTA
TAACAAGACGAACTCCAATTCACTGTTCCTTGCATTCTAAAACCTTAAATACCAGAAAACAGCTTTTTCA
AAGTTGTTTTCAAAGTTGGCGTATAACATAGTATCGACGGAGCCGATTTTGAAACCGCGGTGATCACAGG
CAGCAACGCTCTGTCATCGTTACAATCAACATGCTACCCTCCGCGAGATCATCCGTGTTTCAAACCCGGC
AGCTTAGTTGCCGTTCTTCCGAATAGCATCGGTAACATGAGCAAAGTCTGCCGCCTTACAACGGCTCTCC
CGCTGACGCCGTCCCGGACTGATGGGCTGCCTGTATCGAGTGGTGATTTTGTGCCGAGCTGCCGGTCGGG
GAGCTGTTGGCTGGCTGGTGGCAGGATATATTGTGGTGTAAACAAATTGACGCTTAGACAACTTAATAAC
ACATTGCGGACGTTTTTAATGTACTGAATTAACGCCGAATTAATTCGGGGGATCTGGATTTTAGTACTGG
ATTTTGGTTTTAGGAATTAGAAATTTTATTGATAGAAGTATTTTACAAATACAAATACATACTAAGGGTT
TCTTATATGCTCAACACATGAGCGAAACCCTATAGGAACCCTAATTCCCTTATCTGGGAACTACTCACAC
ATTATTATGGAGAAACTCGAGCTTGTCGATCGACAGATCCGGTCGGCATCTACTCTATTTCTTTGCCCTC
GGACGAGTGCTGGGGCGTCGGTTTCCACTATCGGCGAGTACTTCTACACAGCCATCGGTCCAGACGGCCG
CGCTTCTGCGGGCGATTTGTGTACGCCCGACAGTCCCGGCTCCGGATCGGACGATTGCGTCGCATCGACC
CTGCGCCCAAGCTGCATCATCGAAATTGCCGTCAACCAAGCTCTGATAGAGTTGGTCAAGACCAATGCGG
AGCATATACGCCCGGAGTCGTGGCGATCCTGCAAGCTCCGGATGCCTCCGCTCGAAGTAGCGCGTCTGCT
GCTCCATACAAGCCAACCACGGCCTCCAGAAGAAGATGTTGGCGACCTCGTATTGGGAATCCCCGAACAT
CGCCTCGCTCCAGTCAATGACCGCTGTTATGCGGCCATTGTCCGTCAGGACATTGTTGGAGCCGAAATCC
GCGTGCACGAGGTGCCGGACTTCGGGGCAGTCCTCGGCCCAAAGCATCAGCTCATCGAGAGCCTGCGCGA
CGGACGCACTGACGGTGTCGTCCATCACAGTTTGCCAGTGATACACATGGGGATCAGCAATCGCGCATAT
GAAATCACGCCATGTAGTGTATTGACCGATTCCTTGCGGTCCGAATGGGCCGAACCCGCTCGTCTGGCTA
AGATCGGCCGCAGCGATCGCATCCATAGCCTCCGCGACCGGTTGTAGAACAGCGGGCAGTTCGGTTTCAG
GCAGGTCTTGCAACGTGACACCCTGTGCACGGCGGGAGATGCAATAGGTCAGGCTCTCGCTAAACTCCCC
AATGTCAAGCACTTCCGGAATCGGGAGCGCGGCCGATGCAAAGTGCCGATAAACATAACGATCTTTGTAG
AAACCATCGGCGCAGCTATTTACCCGCAGGACATATCCACGCCCTCCTACATCGAAGCTGAAAGCACGAG
ATTCTTCGCCCTCCGAGAGCTGCATCAGGTCGGAGACGCTGTCGAACTTTTCGATCAGAAACTTCTCGAC
AGACGTCGCGGTGAGTTCAGGCTTTTTCATATCTCATTGCCCCCCGGGATCTGCGAAAGCTCGAGAGAGA
TAGATTTGTAGAGAGAGACTGGTGATTTCAGCGTGTCCTCTCCAAATGAAATGAACTTCCTTATATAGAG
GAAGGTCTTGCGAAGGATAGTGGGATTGTGCGTCATCCCTTACGTCAGTGGAGATATCACATCAATCCAC
TTGCTTTGAAGACGTGGTTGGAACGTCTTCTTTTTCCACGATGCTCCTCGTGGGTGGGGGTCCATCTTTG
GGACCACTGTCGGCAGAGGCATCTTGAACGATAGCCTTTCCTTTATCGCAATGATGGCATTTGTAGGTGC
CACCTTCCTTTTCTACTGTCCTTTTGATGAAGTGACAGATAGCTGGGCAATGGAATCCGAGGAGGTTTCC
CGATATTACCCTTTGTTGAAAAGTCTCAATAGCCCTTTGGTCTTCTGAGACTGTATCTTTGATATTCTTG
GAGTAGACGAGAGTGTCGTGCTCCACCATGTTATCACATCAATCCACTTGCTTTGAAGACGTGGTTGGAA
CGTCTTCTTTTTCCACGATGCTCCTCGTGGGTGGGGGTCCATCTTTGGGACCACTGTCGGCAGAGGCATC
TTGAACGATAGCCTTTCCTTTATCGCAATGATGGCATTTGTAGGTGCCACCTTCCTTTTCTACTGTCCTT
TTGATGAAGTGACAGATAGCTGGGCAATGGAATCCGAGGAGGTTTCCCGATATTACCCTTTGTTGAAAAG
TCTCAATAGCCCTTTGGTCTTCTGAGACTGTATCTTTGATATTCTTGGAGTAGACGAGAGTGTCGTGCTC
CACCATGTTGGCAAGCTGCTCTAGCCAATACGCAAACCGCCTCTCCCCGCGCGTTGGCCGATTCATTAAT
GCAGCTGGCACGACAGGTTTCCCGACTGGAAAGCGGGCAGTGAGCGCAACGCAATTAATGTGAGTTAGCT
CACTCATTAGGCACCCCAGGCTTTACACTTTATGCTTCCGGCTCGTATGTTGTGTGGAATTGTGAGCGGA
TAACAATTTCACACAGGAAACAGCTATGACCATGATTACGAATTCGAGCTCGGTACCCGGGGATCCTCTA
GAGTCGACCTGCAGGCATGCAAGCTTGGCACTGGCCGTCGTTTTACAACGTCGTGACTGGGAAAACCCTG
GCGTTACCCAACTTAATCGCCTTGCAGCACATCCCCCTTTCGCCAGCTGGCGTAATAGCGAAGAGGCCCG
CACCGATCGCCCTTCCCAACAGTTGCGCAGCCTGAATGGCGAATGCTAGAGCAGCTTGAGCTTGGATCAG
ATTGTCGTTTCCCGCCTTCAGTTTAGCTTCATGGAGTCAAAGATTCAAATAGAGGACCTAACAGAACTCG
CCGTAAAGACTGGCGAACAGTTCATACAGAGTCTCTTACGACTCAATGACAAGAAGAAAATCTTCGTCAA
CATGGTGGAGCACGACACACTTGTCTACTCCAAAAATATCAAAGATACAGTCTCAGAAGACCAAAGGGCA
ATTGAGACTTTTCAACAAAGGGTAATATCCGGAAACCTCCTCGGATTCCATTGCCCAGCTATCTGTCACT
TTATTGTGAAGATAGTGGAAAAGGAAGGTGGCTCCTACAAATGCCATCATTGCGATAAAGGAAAGGCCAT
CGTTGAAGATGCCTCTGCCGACAGTGGTCCCAAAGATGGACCCCCACCCACGAGGAGCATCGTGGAAAAA
GAAGACGTTCCAACCACGTCTTCAAAGCAAGTGGATTGATGTGATATCTCCACTGACGTAAGGGATGACG
CACAATCCCACTATCCTTCGCAAGACCCTTCCTCTATATAAGGAAGTTCATTTCATTTGGAGAGAACACG
GGGGACTCTTGACCATGGTA
