>Addgene plasmid #84236 | Osa-pCAMBIA-1301-STTM5338 | depositor partial sequence | sequence record 174517 | STTM5338
CATTTGGAGAGGACAGCCCAAGCTTATACAACCAACCTATGAAGCTTCAGTTGTTGTTGTTATGGTCTAA
TTTAAATATGGTCTAAAGAAGAAGAATATACAACCAACCTATGAAGCTTCAGAATTCGGTACGCTGAAAT
CACCAG
